>Addgene plasmid #103440 | LSB-hsa-miR-329-3p | depositor full sequence | sequence record 195929 | Full Sequence
AATTGAGGGGATAACGCAGGAAAGAACATGTGAGCAAAAGGCCAGCAAAAGGCCAGGAACCGTAAAAAGG
CCGCGTTGCTGGCGTTTTTCCATAGGCTCCGCCCCCCTGACGAGCATCACAAAAATCGACGCTCAAGTCA
GAGGTGGCGAAACCCGACAGGACTATAAAGATACCAGGCGTTTCCCCCTGGAAGCTCCCTCGTGCGCTCT
CCTGTTCCGACCCTGCCGCTTACCGGATACCTGTCCGCCTTTCTCCCTTCGGGAAGCGTGGCGCTTTCTC
ATAGCTCACGCTGTAGGTATCTCAGTTCGGTGTAGGTCGTTCGCTCCAAGCTGGGCTGTGTGCACGAACC
CCCCGTTCAGCCCGACCGCTGCGCCTTATCCGGTAACTATCGTCTTGAGTCCAACCCGGTAAGACACGAC
TTATCGCCACTGGCAGCAGCCACTGGTAACAGGATTAGCAGAGCGAGGTATGTAGGCGGTGCTACAGAGT
TCTTGAAGTGGTGGCCTAACTACGGCTACACTAGAAGAACAGTATTTGGTATCTGCGCTCTGCTGAAGCC
AGTTACCTTCGGAAAAAGAGTTGGTAGCTCTTGATCCGGCAAACAAACCACCGCTGGTAGCGGTGGTTTT
TTTGTTTGCAAGCAGCAGATTACGCGCAGAAAAAAAGGATCTCAAGAAGATCCTTTGATCTTTTCTACGG
GGTCTGACGCTCAGTGGAACGAAAACTCACGTTAAGGGATTTTGGTCATGAGATTATCAAAAAGGATCTT
CACCTAGATCCTTTTAAATTAAAAATGAAGTTTTAAATCAATCTAAAGTATATATGAGTAAACTTGGTCT
GACAGTTACCAATGCTTAATCAGTGAGGCACCTATCTCAGCGATCTGTCTATTTCGTTCATCCATAGTTG
CCTGACTCCCCGTCGTGTAGATAACTACGATACGGGAGGGCTTACCATCTGGCCCCAGTGCTGCAATGAT
ACCGCGAGAACCACGCTCACCGGCTCCAGATTTATCAGCAATAAACCAGCCAGCCGGAAGGGCCGAGCGC
AGAAGTGGTCCTGCAACTTTATCCGCCTCCATCCAGTCTATTAATTGTTGCCGGGAAGCTAGAGTAAGTA
GTTCGCCAGTTAATAGTTTGCGCAACGTTGTTGCCATTGCTACAGGCATCGTGGTGTCACGCTCGTCGTT
TGGTATGGCTTCATTCAGCTCCGGTTCCCAACGATCAAGGCGAGTTACATGATCCCCCATGTTGTGCAAA
AAAGCGGTTAGCTCCTTCGGTCCTCCGATCGTTGTCAGAAGTAAGTTGGCCGCAGTGTTATCACTCATGG
TTATGGCAGCACTGCATAATTCTCTTACTGTCATGCCATCCGTAAGATGCTTTTCTGTGACTGGTGAGTA
CTCAACCAAGTCATTCTGAGAATAGTGTATGCGGCGACCGAGTTGCTCTTGCCCGGCGTCAATACGGGAT
AATACCGCGCCACATAGCAGAACTTTAAAAGTGCTCATCATTGGAAAACGTTCTTCGGGGCGAAAACTCT
CAAGGATCTTACCGCTGTTGAGATCCAGTTCGATGTAACCCACTCGTGCACCCAACTGATCTTCAGCATC
TTTTACTTTCACCAGCGTTTCTGGGTGAGCAAAAACAGGAAGGCAAAATGCCGCAAAAAAGGGAATAAGG
GCGACACGGAAATGTTGAATACTCATACTCTTCCTTTTTCAATATTATTGAAGCATTTATCAGGGTTATT
GTCTCATGAGCGGATACATATTTGAATGTAGCTCCGAATTTCTCGAGGGCTTGTCGACGACGGCGGTCTC
CGTCGTCAGGATCATGAATTCGACCCGCCTGCCACCATGACCGAGTACAAGCCCACGGTGCGCCTCGCCA
CCCGCGACGACGTCCCCCGGGCCGTACGCACCCTCGCCGCCGCGTTCGCCGACTACCCCGCCACGCGCCA
CACCGTCGACCCGGACCGCCACATCGAGCGGGTCACCGAGCTGCAAGAACTCTTCCTCACGCGCGTCGGG
CTCGACATCGGCAAGGTGTGGGTCGCGGACGACGGCGCCGCGGTGGCGGTCTGGACCACGCCGGAGAGCG
TCGAAGCGGGGGCGGTGTTCGCCGAGATCGGCCCGCGCATGGCCGAGTTGAGCGGTTCCCGGCTGGCCGC
GCAGCAACAGATGGAAGGCCTCCTGGCGCCGCACCGGCCCAAGGAGCCCGCGTGGTTCCTGGCCACCGTC
GGCGTCTCGCCCGACCACCAGGGCAAGGGTCTGGGCAGCGCCGTCGTGCTCCCCGGAGTGGAGGCGGCCG
AGCGCGCCGGGGTGCCCGCCTTCCTGGAGACATCCGCGCCCCGCAACCTCCCCTTCTACGAGCGGCTCGG
CTTCACCGTCACCGCCGACGTCGAGGTGCCCGAAGGACCGCGCACCTGGTGCATGACCCGCAAGCCCGGT
GCCTGATACGCGTGAATTCACTCCTCAGGTGCAGGCTGCCTATCAGAAGGTGGTGGCTGGTGTGGCCAAT
GCCCTGGCTCACAAATACCACTGAGATCTTTTTCCCTCTGCCAAAAATTATGGGGACATCATGAAGCCCC
TTGAGCATCTGACTTCTGGCTAATAAAGGAAATTTATTTTCATTGCAATAGTGTGTTGGAATTTTTTGTG
TCTCTCACTCGGAAGGACATATGGGAGGGCAAATCATTTAAAACATCAGAATGAGTATTTGGTTTAGAGT
TTGGCAACATATGCCCATATGCTGGCTGCCATGAACAAAGGTTGGCTATAAAGAGGTCATCAGTATATGA
AACAGCCCCCTGCTGTCCATTCCTTATTCCATAGAAAAGCCTTGACTTGAGGTTAGATTTTTTTTATATT
TTGTTTTGTGTTATTTTTTTCTTTAACATCCCTAAAATTTTCCTTACATGTTTTACTAGCCAGATTTTTC
CTCCTCTCCTGACTACTCCCAGTCATAGCTGTCCCTCTTCTCTTATGGAGATCCCTCGACCTGCAGCCCA
AGCTTGAATTCTCTAGAATTACCCTGTTATCCCTATGCTTGGTTTACCGAGCTCTTATTGGTTTTCAAAC
TTCATTGACTGTGCCCAACGCGCCTGGGAGCTCACGGGGACAGCCCCCCCCCAAAGCCCCCAGGGATGTA
ATTACGTCCCTCCCCCGCTAGGGGGCAGCAGCGAGCCGCCCGGGGCTCCGCTCCGGTCCGGCGCTCCCCC
CGCATCCCCGAGCCGGCAGCGTGCGGGGACAGCCCGGGCACGGGGAAGGTGGCACGGGATCGCTTTCCTC
TGAACGCTTCTCGCTGCTCTTTGAGCCTGCAGACACCTGGGGGGATACGGGGAAAAAGCTAGGCTGAAAG
ACCGGTTCTTAGAATGACACGCGCCTGGGAGCTCACGGGGACAGCCCCCCCCCAAAGCCCCCAGGGATGT
AATTACGTCCCTCCCCCGCTAGGGGGCAGCAGCGAGCCGCCCGGGGCTCCGCTCCGGTCCGGCGCTCCCC
CCGCATCCCCGAGCCGGCAGCGTGCGGGGACAGCCCGGGCACGGGGAAGGTGGCACGGGATCGCTTTCCT
CTGAACGCTTCTCGCTGCTCTTTGAGCCTGCAGACACCTGGGGGGATACGGGGAAAAAGCTAACTTCTGA
GACGACAACTTTGTATAGAAAAGTTGGCTCCGAATTCGCCCTTGACAGCAGAGATCCAGTTTGGTTAATT
AATTGGCTCCGGTGCCCGTCAGTGGGCAGAGCGCACATCGCCCACAGTCCCCGAGAAGTTGTGGGGAGGG
GTCGGCAATTGAACCGGTGCCTAGAGAAGGTGGCGCGGGGTAAACTGGGAAAGTGATGTCGTGTACTGGC
TCCGCCTTTTTCCCGAGGGTGGGGGAGAACCGTATATAAGTGCAGTAGTCGCCGTGAACGTTCTTTTTCG
CAACGGGTTTGCCGCCAGAACACAGGTAAGTGCCGTGTGTGGTTCCCGCGGGCCTGGCCTCTTTACGGGT
TATGGCCCTTGCGTGCCTTGAATTACTTCCACCTGGCTGCAGTACGTGATTCTTGATCCCGAGCTTCGGG
TTGGAAGTGGGTGGGAGAGTTCGAGGCCTTGCGCTTAAGGAGCCCCTTCGCCTCGTGCTTGAGTTGAGGC
CTGGCCTGGGCGCTGGGGCCGCCGCGTGCGAATCTGGTGGCACCTTCGCGCCTGTCTCGCTGCTTTCGAT
AAGTCTCTAGCCATTTAAAATTTTTGATGACCTGCTGCGACGCTTTTTTTCTGGCAAGATAGTCTTGTAA
ATGCGGGCCAAGATCTGCACACTGGTATTTCGGTTTTTGGGGCCGCGGGCGGCGACGGGGCCCGTGCGTC
CCAGCGCACATGTTCGGCGAGGCGGGGCCTGCGAGCGCGGCCACCGAGAATCGGACGGGGGTAGTCTCAA
GCTGGCCGGCCTGCTCTGGTGCCTGGCCTCGCGCCGCCGTGTATCGCCCCGCCCTGGGCGGCAAGGCTGG
CCCGGTCGGCACCAGTTGCGTGAGCGGAAAGATGGCCGCTTCCCGGCCCTGCTGCAGGGAGCTCAAAATG
GAGGACGCGGCGCTCGGGAGAGCGGGCGGGTGAGTCACCCACACAAAGGAAAAGGGCCTTTCCGTCCTCA
GCCGTCGCTTCATGTGACTCCACGGAGTACCGGGCGCCGTCCAGGCACCTCGATTAGTTCTCGAGCTTTT
GGAGTACGTCGTCTTTAGGTTGGGGGGAGGGGTTTTATGCGATGGAGTTTCCCCACACTGAGTGGGTGGA
GACTGAAGTTAGGCCAGCTTGGCACTTGATGTAATTCTCCTTGGAATTTGCCCTTTTTGAGTTTGGATCT
TGGTTCATTCTCAAGCCTCAGACAGTGGTTCAAAGTTTTTTTCTTCCATTTCAGGTGTCGTGAGAAGGGC
GAATTCGACCCAAGTTTGTACAAAAAAGCAGGCTGGATCCAGGTGCCACCATGGTGAGCGAGCTGATTAA
GGAGAACATGCACATGAAGCTGTACATGGAGGGCACCGTGAACAACCACCACTTCAAGTGCACATCCGAG
GGCGAAGGCAAGCCCTACGAGGGCACCCAGACCATGAGAATCAAGGCGGTCGAGGGCGGCCCTCTCCCCT
TCGCCTTCGACATCCTGGCTACCAGCTTCATGTACGGCAGCAAAACCTTCATCAACCACACCCAGGGCAT
CCCCGACTTCTTTAAGCAGTCCTTCCCCGAGGGCTTCACATGGGAGAGAGTCACCACATACGAAGATGGG
GGCGTGCTGACCGCTACCCAGGACACCAGCCTCCAGGACGGCTGCCTCATCTACAACGTCAAGATCAGAG
GGGTGAACTTCCCATCCAACGGCCCTGTGATGCAGAAGAAAACACTCGGCTGGGAGGCCTCCACCGAGAC
ACTGTACCCCGCTGACGGCGGCCTGGAAGGCAGAGCCGACATGGCCCTGAAGCTCGTGGGCGGGGGCCAC
CTGATCTGCAACCTTAAGACCACATACAGATCCAAGAAACCCGCTAAGAACCTCAAGATGCCCGGCGTCT
ACTATGTGGACAGGAGACTGGAAAGAATCAAGGAGGCCGACAAAGAGACATACGTCGAGCAGCACGAGGT
GGCTGTGGCCAGATACTGCGACCTCCCTAGCAAACTGGGGCACAAACTTAATTGAGAATTCTACCACCCA
GCTTTCTTGTACAAAGTGGTACGTCTCAAGACCAGAGGTCTCTGCTTAAGAGTTTAAAGAGGTTAACCAG
GTGTGTTAAAGAGGTTAACCAGGTGTGTTAAAGAGGTTAACCAGGTGTGTTAAAGAGGTTAACCAGGTGT
GTTCAACCAGAAGAGACCTGTGCTTCACTCCTCAGGTGCAGGCTGCCTATCAGAAGGTGGTGGCTGGTGT
GGCCAATGCCCTGGCTCACAAATACCACTGAGATCTTTTTCCCTCTGCCAAAAATTATGGGGACATCATG
AAGCCCCTTGAGCATCTGACTTCTGGCTAATAAAGGAAATTTATTTTCATTGCAATAGTGTGTTGGAATT
TTTTGTGTCTCTCACTCGGAAGGACATATGGGAGGGCAAATCATTTAAAACATCAGAATGAGTATTTGGT
TTAGAGTTTGGCAACATATGCCCATATGCTGGCTGCCATGAACAAAGGTTGGCTATAAAGAGGTCATCAG
TATATGAAACAGCCCCCTGCTGTCCATTCCTTATTCCATAGAAAAGCCTTGACTTGAGGTTAGATTTTTT
TTATATTTTGTTTTGTGTTATTTTTTTCTTTAACATCCCTAAAATTTTCCTTACATGTTTTACTAGCCAG
ATTTTTCCTCCTCTCCTGACTACTCCCAGTCATAGCTGTCCCTCTTCTCTTATGGAGATCCCGAGCGGTG
CGTTTTTATGCTTGTAGTATTGTATAATGTTTTTAAGATCCAAGCTTCTGACCTCTTCTCTTCCTCCCAC
AGGGCCTCGAGACAATTGCATCGATGGTACCAGTGAAAGTCTGCAATGAATTCGAGTTGGCGCGCCTGTC
ATTCTAAATCTCTCTTTCAGCCTAAAGCTTTTTCCCCGTATCCCCCCAGGTGTCTGCAGGCTCAAAGAGC
AGCGAGAAGCGTTCAGAGGAAAGCGATCCCGTGCCACCTTCCCCGTGCCCGGGCTGTCCCCGCACGCTGC
CGGCTCGGGGATGCGGGGGGAGCGCCGGACCGGAGCGGAGCCCCGGGCGGCTCGCTGCTGCCCCCTAGCG
GGGGAGGGACGTAATTACATCCCTGGGGGCTTTGGGAGGGGGCTGTCCCCGTGAGCTCCCAGGCGCGCCT
GTCATTCTAAATCTCTCTTTCAGCCTAAAGCTTTTTCCCCGTATCCCCCCAGGTGTCTGCAGGCTCAAAG
AGCAGCGAGAAGCGTTCAGAGGAAAGCGATCCCGTGCCACCTTCCCCGTGCCCGGGCTGTCCCCGCACGC
TGCCGGCTCGGGGATGCGGGGGGAGCGCCGGACCGGAGCGGAGCCCCGGGCGGCTCGCTGCTGCCCCCTA
GCGGGGGAGGGACGTAATTACATCCCTGGGGGCTTTGGGGGGGGGCTGTCCCCGTGAGCTCCCAGGCGCG
CCAACTCGGTACCGTATCGATGTCGACGTTAACGCTAGTGATATCAACTTTGTATAGAAAAGTTGGCTCC
GAATTCGCCCTTGACAGCAGAGATCCAGTTTGGTTAATTAATTGGCTCCGGTGCCCGTCAGTGGGCAGAG
CGCACATCGCCCACAGTCCCCGAGAAGTTGTGGGGAGGGGTCGGCAATTGAACCGGTGCCTAGAGAAGGT
GGCGCGGGGTAAACTGGGAAAGTGATGTCGTGTACTGGCTCCGCCTTTTTCCCGAGGGTGGGGGAGAACC
GTATATAAGTGCAGTAGTCGCCGTGAACGTTCTTTTTCGCAACGGGTTTGCCGCCAGAACACAGGTAAGT
GCCGTGTGTGGTTCCCGCGGGCCTGGCCTCTTTACGGGTTATGGCCCTTGCGTGCCTTGAATTACTTCCA
CCTGGCTGCAGTACGTGATTCTTGATCCCGAGCTTCGGGTTGGAAGTGGGTGGGAGAGTTCGAGGCCTTG
CGCTTAAGGAGCCCCTTCGCCTCGTGCTTGAGTTGAGGCCTGGCCTGGGCGCTGGGGCCGCCGCGTGCGA
ATCTGGTGGCACCTTCGCGCCTGTCTCGCTGCTTTCGATAAGTCTCTAGCCATTTAAAATTTTTGATGAC
CTGCTGCGACGCTTTTTTTCTGGCAAGATAGTCTTGTAAATGCGGGCCAAGATCTGCACACTGGTATTTC
GGTTTTTGGGGCCGCGGGCGGCGACGGGGCCCGTGCGTCCCAGCGCACATGTTCGGCGAGGCGGGGCCTG
CGAGCGCGGCCACCGAGAATCGGACGGGGGTAGTCTCAAGCTGGCCGGCCTGCTCTGGTGCCTGGCCTCG
CGCCGCCGTGTATCGCCCCGCCCTGGGCGGCAAGGCTGGCCCGGTCGGCACCAGTTGCGTGAGCGGAAAG
ATGGCCGCTTCCCGGCCCTGCTGCAGGGAGCTCAAAATGGAGGACGCGGCGCTCGGGAGAGCGGGCGGGT
GAGTCACCCACACAAAGGAAAAGGGCCTTTCCGTCCTCAGCCGTCGCTTCATGTGACTCCACGGAGTACC
GGGCGCCGTCCAGGCACCTCGATTAGTTCTCGAGCTTTTGGAGTACGTCGTCTTTAGGTTGGGGGGAGGG
GTTTTATGCGATGGAGTTTCCCCACACTGAGTGGGTGGAGACTGAAGTTAGGCCAGCTTGGCACTTGATG
TAATTCTCCTTGGAATTTGCCCTTTTTGAGTTTGGATCTTGGTTCATTCTCAAGCCTCAGACAGTGGTTC
AAAGTTTTTTTCTTCCATTTCAGGTGTCGTGAGAAGGGCGAATTCGACCCAAGTTTGTACAAAAAAGCAG
GCTCGCCACCATGGTGAGCAAGGGCGAGGAGCTGTTCACCGGGGTGGTGCCCATCCTGGTCGAGCTGGAC
GGCGACGTAAACGGCCACAAGTTCAGCGTGAGGGGCGAGGGCGAGGGCGATGCCACCAACGGCAAGCTGA
CCCTGAAGTTCATCTGCACCACCGGCAAGCTGCCCGTGCCCTGGCCCACCCTCGTGACCACCCTGAGCCA
CGGCGTGCAGTGCTTCGCCCGCTACCCCGACCACATGAAGCAGCACGACTTCTTCAAGTCCGCCATGCCC
GAAGGCTACGTCCAGGAGCGCACCATCTTCTTCAAGGACGACGGCACCTACAAGACCCGCGCCGAGGTGA
AGTTCGAGGGCGACACCCTAGTGAACCGCATCGAGCTGAAGGGCGTCGACTTCAAGGAGGACGGCAACAT
CCTGGGGCACAAGCTGGAGTACAACTTCAACAGCCACAACATCTATATCATGGCCGTCAAGCAGAAGAAC
GGCATCAAGGTGAACTTCAAGATCCGCCACAACGTGGAGGACGGCAGCGTGCAGCTCGCCGACCACTACC
AGCAGAACACCCCCATCGGCGACGGCCCCGTGCTGCTGCCCGACAGCCACTACCTGAGCACCCAGTCCGT
GCTGAGCAAAGACCCCAACGAGAAGCGCGATCACATGGTCCTGCTGGAGTTCCGCACCGCCGCCGGGATC
ACTCTCGGCATGGACGAGCTGTACAAGTAATACCACCCAGCTTTCTTGTACAAAGTGGTACGCGTGAATT
CACTCCTCAGGTGCAGGCTGCCTATCAGAAGGTGGTGGCTGGTGTGGCCAATGCCCTGGCTCACAAATAC
CACTGAGATCTTTTTCCCTCTGCCAAAAATTATGGGGACATCATGAAGCCCCTTGAGCATCTGACTTCTG
GCTAATAAAGGAAATTTATTTTCATTGCAATAGTGTGTTGGAATTTTTTGTGTCTCTCACTCGGAAGGAC
ATATGGGAGGGCAAATCATTTAAAACATCAGAATGAGTATTTGGTTTAGAGTTTGGCAACATATGCCCAT
ATGCTGGCTGCCATGAACAAAGGTTGGCTATAAAGAGGTCATCAGTATATGAAACAGCCCCCTGCTGTCC
ATTCCTTATTCCATAGAAAAGCCTTGACTTGAGGTTAGATTTTTTTTATATTTTGTTTTGTGTTATTTTT
TTCTTTAACATCCCTAAAATTTTCCTTACATGTTTTACTAGCCAGATTTTTCCTCCTCTCCTGACTACTC
CCAGTCATAGCTGTCCCTCTTCTCTTATGGAGATCCCTCGACCTGCAGCCCAAGCTTGGCGTAATCATGG
TCATAGCTGTTTCCTGTGTGAAATTGTTATCCGCTCACAATTCCACACAACATACGAGCCGGAAGCATAA
AGTGTAAAGCCTGGGGTGCCTAATGAGTGAGCTAACTCACATTAATTGCGTTGCGCTCACTGCCCGCTTT
CCAGTCGGGAAACCTGTCGTGCCAGCGGATCGACAGTACTAAGCTTGGTCTAATACCCAATCTCTCGTCT
TATCCAGATGTTTTATACGCCTCTGGCCCGTGTCTCAAAATCTCTGATGTTACATTGCACAAGATAAAAT
AATATCATCATGAACAATAAAACTGTCTGCTTACATAAACAGTAATACAAGGGGTGTTATGAGCCATATT
CAACGGGAAACGTCGAGGCCGCGATTAAATTCCAACATGGATGCTGATTTATATGGGTATAAATGGGCTC
GCGATAATGTCGGGCAATCAGGTGCGACAATCTATCGCTTGTATGGGAAGCCCGATGCGCCAGAGTTGTT
TCTGAAACATGGCAAAGGTAGCGTTGCCAATGATGTTACAGATGAGATGGTCAGACTAAACTGGCTGACG
GAATTTATGCCTCTTCCGACCATCAAGCATTTTATCCGTACTCCTGATGATGCATGGTTACTCACCACTG
CGATCCCCGGAAAAACAGCATTCCAGGTATTAGAAGAATATCCTGATTCAGGTGAAAATATTGTTGATGC
GCTGGCAGTGTTCCTGCGCCGGTTGCATTCGATTCCTGTTTGTAATTGTCCTTTTAACAGCGATCGCGTA
TTTCGTCTCGCTCAGGCGCAATCACGAATGAATAACGGTTTGGTTGATGCGAGTGATTTTGATGACGAGC
GTAATGGCTGGCCTGTTGAACAAGTCTGGAAAGAAATGCATAAACTTTTGCCATTCTCACCGGATTCAGT
CGTCACTCATGGTGATTTCTCACTTGATAACCTTATTTTTGACGAGGGGAAATTAATAGGTTGTATTGAT
GTTGGACGAGTCGGAATCGCAGACCGATACCAGGATCTTGCCATCCTATGGAACTGCCTCGGTGAGTTTT
CTCCTTCATTACAGAAACGGCTTTTTCAAAAATATGGTATTGATAATCCTGATATGAATAAATTGCAGTT
TCATTTGATGCTCGATGAGTTTTTCTAATCAGAATTGGTTAATTGGTTGTAACACTGGCAGAGCATTACG
CTGACTTGACGGGACGGCGCAAGCTCATGACCAAAATCCCTTAACGTGAGTTACGCGTCGTTCCACTGAG
CGTCAGAGGTATCACTAGTATTACAGAGGTAAGTTATAACAGTCGCCTAACCC
Features (pLannotate 1.2.2; 28 found; start..end, strand, type, name):
     87..675     -  rep_origin     ori: high-copy-number ColE1/pMB1/pBR322/pUC origin of replication
    846..1706    -  CDS            AmpR: β-lactamase; bla; confers resistance to ampicillin, carbenicillin, and related antibiotics
   1707..1778    -  promoter       AmpR promoter: bla
   1857..2456    +  CDS            PuroR: puromycin N-acetyltransferase; pac from Streptomyces alboniger; confers resistance to puromycin
   2461..2541    +  CDS            HBB (fragment): HBB_PONPY - Experimental evidence at transcript level: Swiss-Prot protein existence level 2. Involved in oxygen transport from the lung to the various peripheral tissues. From Pongo pygmaeus (Bornean orangutan).
   2612..2667    +  polyA_signal   β-globin poly(A) signal: rabbit β-globin polyadenylation signal (Gil and Proudfoot, 1987)
   3646..3666    +  protein_bind   attB4: mutant version of attB; core recombination site for the Gateway® BP reaction BP Clonase™
   3734..3945    +  promoter       EF-1α core promoter: core promoter for human elongation factor EF-1α
   3946..4884    +  intron         EF-1α intron A: intron upstream of the start codon of human EF-1α
   4911..4931    +  protein_bind   attB1: mutant version of attB; core recombination site for the Gateway® BP reaction BP Clonase™
   4951..5646    +  CDS            mKate2: mKate2 is a basic (constitutively fluorescent) red fluorescent protein published in 2009, derived from Entacmaea quadricolor. It is reported to be a rapidly-maturing monomer with moderate acid sensitivity.
   5666..5690    -  protein_bind   attB2: mutant version of attB; recombination site for the Gateway® BP reaction BP Clonase™
   5834..5908    +  CDS            HBB (fragment): HBB_PONPY - Experimental evidence at transcript level: Swiss-Prot protein existence level 2. Involved in oxygen transport from the lung to the various peripheral tissues. From Pongo pygmaeus (Bornean orangutan).
   5979..6034    +  polyA_signal   β-globin poly(A) signal: rabbit β-globin polyadenylation signal (Gil and Proudfoot, 1987)
   6418..6443    +  misc_feature   SA: splice acceptor site
   7115..7135    +  protein_bind   attB4: mutant version of attB; core recombination site for the Gateway® BP reaction BP Clonase™
   7203..7414    +  promoter       EF-1α core promoter: core promoter for human elongation factor EF-1α
   7415..8353    +  intron         EF-1α intron A: intron upstream of the start codon of human EF-1α
   8380..8400    +  protein_bind   attB1: mutant version of attB; core recombination site for the Gateway® BP reaction BP Clonase™
   8411..9127    +  CDS            EBFP2: EBFP2 is a basic (constitutively fluorescent) blue fluorescent protein published in 2007, derived from Aequorea victoria. It is reported to be a rapidly-maturing monomer with moderate acid sensitivity.
   9135..9159    -  protein_bind   attB2: mutant version of attB; recombination site for the Gateway® BP reaction BP Clonase™
   9163..9243    +  CDS            HBB (fragment): HBB_PONPY - Experimental evidence at transcript level: Swiss-Prot protein existence level 2. Involved in oxygen transport from the lung to the various peripheral tissues. From Pongo pygmaeus (Bornean orangutan).
   9314..9369    +  polyA_signal   β-globin poly(A) signal: rabbit β-globin polyadenylation signal (Gil and Proudfoot, 1987)
   9752..9774    -  protein_bind   lac operator (fragment): The lac repressor binds to the lac operator to inhibit transcription in E. coli. This inhibition can be relieved by adding lactose or isopropyl-β-D-thiogalactopyranoside (IPTG). lac repressor encoded by lacI
   9778..9808    -  promoter       lac promoter: promoter for the E. coli lac operon
   9823..9844    -  protein_bind   CAP binding site: CAP binding activates transcription in the presence of cAMP. E. coli catabolite activator protein
   9857..9896    -  CDS            lacI (fragment): lac repressor; lacI; The lac repressor binds to the lac operator to inhibit transcription in E. coli. This inhibition can be relieved by adding lactose or isopropyl-β-D-thiogalactopyranoside (IPTG).
  10069..10878   +  CDS            KanR: aminoglycoside phosphotransferase; aph(3')-Ia; confers resistance to kanamycin in bacteria or G418 (Geneticin®) in eukaryotes
