[The description below was written by a language model from this plasmid's Addgene catalogue record and pLannotate feature annotations shown in this document.]
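Description:
LSB-hsa-miR-329-3p is a mammalian expression plasmid built on the Low Sensor Backbone (LSB), designed as a two-colour fluorescent reporter of microRNA activity. It is about 11 kb and is maintained in E. coli through a high-copy ColE1/pUC-type origin. It carries both a β-lactamase (ampicillin) gene and an aph(3')-Ia kanamycin resistance gene, matching the dual ampicillin/kanamycin selection listed in the catalogue.

The payload consists of two parallel transcription units, each driven by the human EF-1α core promoter with its intron A and terminated by a rabbit β-globin polyadenylation region. One unit expresses the red fluorescent protein mKate2, and its 3' UTR holds the target site for human miR-329-3p. The target itself is not annotated in the feature table, but it would fall in the gap between the mKate2 coding sequence and its poly(A) signal. The other unit expresses EBFP2 without a miRNA target and serves as an internal reference. When miR-329-3p is active in a transfected cell, mKate2 is repressed while EBFP2 is not, so the red-to-blue ratio reports miRNA activity independently of plasmid dose.

Gateway attB4, attB1 and attB2 sites flank the promoters and coding sequences, remnants of modular assembly; the record gives Gibson cloning as the method for the insert. A puromycin N-acetyltransferase gene with a third β-globin poly(A) allows puromycin selection in mammalian cells, although no promoter for it is annotated. The depositor warns that the repeated poly(A) elements make the plasmid inherently unstable. They also note small discrepancies flanking the puromycin gene between the deposited sequence and the physical plasmid, which do not affect selection.
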