Addgene plasmid #103440: LSB-hsa-miR-329-3p
Purpose: Used to sense miRNA activity using fluorescence based tools. hsa-miR-329-3p target in 3' UTR of of mKate. miRNA activity can be measured by the repression of mKate2 relative to EBFP2 fluorescent proteins . Plasmid is inherently unstable; please see Depositor Comments
Depositing lab: Ron Weiss. Depositing organization: Massachusetts Institute of Technology. Publication: A mixed antagonistic/synergistic miRNA repression model enables accurate predictions of multi-input miRNA sensor activity. Gam JJ, Babb J, Weiss R. Nat Commun. 2018 Jun 22;9(1):2430. doi: 10.1038/s41467-018-04575-0. PubMed 29934631.
Backbone
  Vector backbone: Low Sensor Backbone (LSB)
  Vector type: Mammalian Expression, Synthetic Biology
Growth in bacteria
  Bacterial resistance: Ampicillin and Kanamycin, 100 & 50 μg/mL
  Growth temperature: 30°C
  Growth strain: NEB Stable
  Copy number: High Copy
Gene/Insert
  Gene/Insert name: hsa-miR-329-3p target
  Species: H. sapiens (human)
  Promoter: EF-1a
  Cloning method: Gibson Cloning
Terms and licenses: Academic/Nonprofit Terms; Industry Terms: Not Available to Industry
Depositor comments: Please note that this plasmid is inherently unstable due to a repeating poly A element. We recommend performing a diagnostic digest on multiple colonies upon receipt. The depositors would like to note the presence of several discrepancies between the depositor sequence and physical plasmid sequence. In particular, the sequences upstream and downstream of the puromycin coding region have 10 bp insertions which do not affect the ability to perform puromycin selection. The sequences for those regions within the physical plasmids are as follows: Upstream of Puro: GAATTCGACCGCCTGTCTCAAGGTGCCACC; Downstream of Puro: GCTTTGAGACTACGCGTGAATTCACTCCTC.
How to cite: LSB-hsa-miR-329-3p was a gift from Ron Weiss (Addgene plasmid # 103440 ; http://n2t.net/addgene:103440 ; RRID:Addgene_103440)
