>Addgene plasmid #103440 | LSB-hsa-miR-329-3p | depositor partial sequence | sequence record 195930 | hsa-miR-329-3p target
AAAGAGGTTAACCAGGTGTGTT
