>Addgene plasmid #103440 | LSB-hsa-miR-329-3p | addgene partial sequence | sequence record 270640 | mKate2-F 5'-ACCCGCTAAGAACCTCAAGA-3'
TCAAGGAGGCCGACAAAGAGACATACGTCGAGCAGCACGAGGTGGCTGTGGCCAGATACTGCGACCTCCC
TAGCAAACTGGGGCACAAACTTAATTGAGAATTCTACCACCCAGCTTTCTTGTACAAAGTGGTACGTCTC
AAGACCAGAGGTCTCTGCTTAAGAGTTTAAAGAGGTTAACCAGGTGTGTTAAAGAGGTTAACCAGGTGTG
TTAAAGAGGTTAACCAGGTGTGTTAAAGAGGTTAACCAGGTGTGTTCAACCAGAAGAGACCTGTGCTTCA
CTCCTCAGGTGCAGGCTGCCTATCAGAAGGTGGTGGCTGGTGTGGCCAATGCCCTGGCTCACAAATACCA
CTGAGATCTTTTTCCCTCTGCCAAAAATTATGGGGACATCATGAAGCCCCTTGAGCATCTGACTTCTGGC
TAATAAAGGAAATTTATTTTCATTGCAATAGTGTGTTGGAATTTTTTGTGTCTCTCACTCGGAAGGACAT
ATGGGAGGGCAAATCATTTAAAACATCAGAATGAGTATTTGGTTTAGAGTTTGGCAACATATGCCCATAT
GCTGGCTGCCATGAACAAAGGTTGGCTATAAAGAGGTCATCAGTATATGAAACAGCCCCCTGCTGTCCAT
T
